Addgene plasmid #52071: PDIA4-bio-His
Purpose: Expresses full-length Protein disulfide-isomerase A4 precursor ectodomain in mammalian cells. C-terminal rat Cd4d3+4 tag, biotinylation sequence and His tag.
Depositing lab: Gavin Wright. Depositing organization: Wellcome Sanger Institute. Publication: A human platelet receptor protein microarray identifies FcepsilonR1alpha as an activating PEAR1 ligand. Sun Y, Vandenbriele C, Kauskot A, Verhamme P, Hoylaerts MF, Wright GJ. Mol Cell Proteomics. 2015 Feb 23. pii: mcp.M114.046946. 10.1074/mcp.M114.046946 PubMed 25713122.
Backbone
  Vector backbone: pTT3
  Backbone manufacturer: Yves Durocher, NRC
  Backbone size w/o insert (bp): 6618
  Total vector size (bp): 8573
  Modifications to backbone: Rat CD4 d3+4, enzymatic biotinylation sequence, linker and His tag (CD4d3+4-BioLHis).
  Vector type: Mammalian Expression
Growth in bacteria
  Bacterial resistance: Ampicillin, 100 μg/mL
  Growth temperature: 37°C
  Growth strain: Top10
  Copy number: High Copy
Gene/Insert
  Gene/Insert name: PDIA4 (alt name: Protein disulfide-isomerase A4 precursor)
  Species: H. sapiens (human)
  Insert size (bp): 1955
  Entrez Gene: PDIA4 (a.k.a. ERP70, ERP72, ERp-72)
  Promoter: CMV
  Tag / fusion protein: rat CD4 d3+4 (C terminal on backbone); enzymatic biotinylation sequence (C terminal on backbone); His tag (C terminal on backbone)
  Cloning method: Restriction Enzyme; 5′ cloning site NotI (not destroyed); 3′ cloning site AscI (not destroyed)
  Sequencing primers: 5′ CMV-fwd
Resource information
  A portion of this plasmid was derived from a plasmid made by: Insert was chemically synthesised.
Terms and licenses: Academic/Nonprofit Terms; Industry Terms: Not Available to Industry
Depositor comments: Article ref 132
How to cite: PDIA4-bio-His was a gift from Gavin Wright (Addgene plasmid # 52071 ; http://n2t.net/addgene:52071 ; RRID:Addgene_52071)
