[The description below was written by a language model from this plasmid's Addgene catalogue record and pLannotate feature annotations shown in this document.]
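Description:
PDIA4-bio-His is a mammalian expression plasmid built on the pTT3 backbone, designed for producing a soluble, tagged form of human protein disulfide-isomerase A4 (PDIA4, also known as ERP70/ERP72) in mammalian cells. It is maintained in E. coli through a high-copy ColE1/pUC-type origin and selected with ampicillin via the β-lactamase gene. The backbone also carries a fragment of the Epstein-Barr virus oriP, an element that supports episomal maintenance in cells supplying EBNA1. Remnants of lac regulatory sequences are also annotated and appear to be cloning-vector carryover rather than functional parts of the expression unit.

The expression cassette is driven by the CMV immediate early enhancer and promoter. These are followed by adenovirus-derived leader and splice sequences and a chimeric intron fragment, which generally improve transcript processing and yield. A short hit to an immunoglobulin heavy chain signal sequence lies just upstream of the insert. The chemically synthesised PDIA4 coding region, about 1.9 kb, is cloned between retained NotI and AscI sites. It is fused in frame at its C terminus to rat CD4 domains 3 and 4, an enzymatic biotinylation sequence, a linker and a His tag, and the transcript ends at a rabbit β-globin polyadenylation signal. The feature table annotates the CD4 portion, which spans the sequence origin, but does not call out the biotinylation or His tags separately.

The tags allow antibody detection through CD4, oriented capture on streptavidin after site-specific biotinylation, and purification on metal affinity resin. The associated work used such recombinant proteins in a human platelet receptor protein microarray to screen for extracellular interactions.
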