Features (pLannotate 1.2.2; 19 found; start..end, strand, type, name):
    713..768     +  polyA_signal   β-globin poly(A) signal: rabbit β-globin polyadenylation signal (Gil and Proudfoot, 1987)
   1282..2963    -  rep_origin     oriP (fragment): Epstein-Barr virus oriP replication origin (Yates et al., 2000)
   3090..3194    +  promoter       AmpR promoter: bla
   3195..4055    +  CDS            AmpR: β-lactamase; bla; confers resistance to ampicillin, carbenicillin, and related antibiotics
   4226..4814    +  rep_origin     ori: high-copy-number ColE1/pMB1/pBR322/pUC origin of replication
   4997..5089    +  CDS            lacI (fragment): lac repressor; lacI; The lac repressor binds to the lac operator to inhibit transcription in E. coli. This inhibition can be relieved by adding lactose or isopropyl-β-D-thiogalactopyranoside (IPTG).
   5102..5123    +  protein_bind   CAP binding site: CAP binding activates transcription in the presence of cAMP. E. coli catabolite activator protein
   5138..5168    +  promoter       lac promoter: promoter for the E. coli lac operon
   5176..5192    +  protein_bind   lac operator: The lac repressor binds to the lac operator to inhibit transcription in E. coli. This inhibition can be relieved by adding lactose or isopropyl-β-D-thiogalactopyranoside (IPTG). lac repressor encoded by lacI
   5262..5278    +  promoter       tet promoter (fragment): E. coli promoter for tetracycline efflux protein gene
   5288..5313    -  CDS            bla(M) (fragment): β-lactamase lacking the signal sequence; bla(M); allows cytosolic expression of β-lactamase
   5487..5866    +  enhancer       CMV enhancer: human cytomegalovirus immediate early enhancer
   5868..6067    +  promoter       CMV promoter: human cytomegalovirus (CMV) immediate early promoter
   6135..6173    +  misc_feature   Ad SA (fragment): adenovirus major late transcript splice acceptor (Friedrich and Soriano, 1991)
   6206..6415    -  CDS            PTP (fragment): TERM_ADE02 - Experimental evidence at protein level: Swiss-Prot protein existence level 1. Protein covalently bound to the viral DNA that acts as a primer for viral genomic replication by DNA strand displacement. Assembles on the viral origin of replication in an initiation complex with viral polymerase, DBP, host NFIA and host POU2F1/OCT1. During initiation, the polymerase covalently couples the first dCTP with Ser- 580 of pTP. The terminal protein stimulates the template activity over 20 fold compared to protein-free templates. Neo-synthesized viral genomes are linked to two preterminal prot
   6446..6535    +  intron         chimeric intron (fragment): chimera between introns from adenovirus and immunoglobulin heavy chain genes
   6554..6600    +  CDS            IgH signal sequence (fragment): signal sequence from the mouse immunoglobulin heavy chain variable region
   6631..8565    +  CDS            PDIA4: PDIA4_HUMAN - Also known as ERP70, ERP72. Experimental evidence at protein level: Swiss-Prot protein existence level 1. From Homo sapiens (Human).
   8563..553     +  CDS            Cd4 (fragment) (across the origin): CD4_RAT - Experimental evidence at protein level: Swiss-Prot protein existence level 1. Integral membrane glycoprotein that plays an essential role in the immune response and serves multiple functions in responses against both external and internal offenses. In T-cells, functions primarily as a coreceptor for MHC class II molecule:peptide complex. The antigens presented by class II peptides are derived from extracellular proteins while class I peptides are derived from cytosolic proteins. Interacts simultaneously with the T-cell receptor (TCR) and the MHC class II presented by antigen presenti
>Addgene plasmid #52071 | PDIA4-bio-His | depositor full sequence | sequence record 80296 | PDIA4-bio-His sequence 8573 bps
GTCGACCTCCATCACGGCCTATAAGAGTGAGGGGGAGTCAGCGGAGTTCTCCTTCCCACTCAACCTTGGA
GAGGAAAGCCTGCAGGGAGAGTTGAGATGGAAGGCAGAGAAGGCTCCTTCTTCCCAGTCCTGGATCACCT
TCTCCCTAAAGAACCAAAAGGTGTCTGTGCAGAAGTCTACTAGCAACCCCAAGTTCCAGCTGTCCGAAAC
GCTCCCACTCACCCTTCAGATACCCCAGGTCTCCCTTCAGTTTGCTGGTTCTGGCAACCTGACCCTGACT
CTGGACAGAGGGATACTGTATCAGGAAGTGAACCTGGTGGTGATGAAAGTGACTCAGCCCGACAGCAACA
CTTTGACCTGTGAGGTGATGGGACCCACCTCACCCAAGATGAGACTGATCTTGAAGCAGGAGAATCAGGA
GGCCAGGGTCTCCAGGCAGGAGAAAGTGATTCAAGTGCAGGCCCCTGAAGCAGGGGTGTGGCAATGTCTA
CTGAGTGAAGGTGAAGAGGTCAAGATGGACTCCAAGATCCAGGTTTTATCCAAAGGGTTGAATTCCGGCA
GCCTGCACCACATCCTGGACGCCCAGAAGATGCTGTGGAACCACAGGGACAGGAACCTGCCTCCTCTGGC
CCCTCTGGGCCCCCACCACCATCACCACCATTGAGTCTAGACACGTGATTAATTAAGGATCCCCCGACCT
CGACCTCTGGCTAATAAAGGAAATTTATTTTCATTGCAATAGTGTGTTGGAATTTTTTGTGTCTCTCACT
CGGAAGGACATATGGGAGGGCAAATCATTTGGTCGAGATCCCTCGGAGATCTCTAGCTAGAGGATCGATC
CCCGCCCCGGACGAACTAAACCTGACTACGACATCTCTGCCCCTTCTTCGCGGGGCAGTGCATGTAATCC
CTTCAGTTGGTTGGTACAACTTGCCAACTGGGCCCTGTTCCACATGTGACACGGGGGGGGACCAAACACA
AAGGGGTTCTCTGACTGTAGTTGACATCCTTATAAATGGATGTGCACATTTGCCAACACTGAGTGGCTTT
CATCCTGGAGCAGACTTTGCAGTCTGTGGACTGCAACACAACATTGCCTTTATGTGTAACTCTTGGCTGA
AGCTCTTACACCAATGCTGGGGGACATGTACCTCCCAGGGGCCCAGGAAGACTACGGGAGGCTACACCAA
CGTCAATCAGAGGGGCCTGTGTAGCTACCGATAAGCGGACCCTCAAGAGGGCATTAGCAATAGTGTTTAT
AAGGCCCCCTTGTTAACCCTAAACGGGTAGCATATGCTTCCCGGGTAGTAGTATATACTATCCAGACTAA
CCCTAATTCAATAGCATATGTTACCCAACGGGAAGCATATGCTATCGAATTAGGGTTAGTAAAAGGGTCC
TAAGGAACAGCGATATCTCCCACCCCATGAGCTGTCACGGTTTTATTTACATGGGGTCAGGATTCCACGA
GGGTAGTGAACCATTTTAGTCACAAGGGCAGTGGCTGAAGATCAAGGAGCGGGCAGTGAACTCTCCTGAA
TCTTCGCCTGCTTCTTCATTCTCCTTCGTTTAGCTAATAGAATAACTGCTGAGTTGTGAACAGTAAGGTG
TATGTGAGGTGCTCGAAAACAAGGTTTCAGGTGACGCCCCCAGAATAAAATTTGGACGGGGGGTTCAGTG
GTGGCATTGTGCTATGACACCAATATAACCCTCACAAACCCCTTGGGCAATAAATACTAGTGTAGGAATG
AAACATTCTGAATATCTTTAACAATAGAAATCCATGGGGTGGGGACAAGCCGTAAAGACTGGATGTCCAT
CTCACACGAATTTATGGCTATGGGCAACACATAATCCTAGTGCAATATGATACTGGGGTTATTAAGATGT
GTCCCAGGCAGGGACCAAGACAGGTGAACCATGTTGTTACACTCTATTTGTAACAAGGGGAAAGAGAGTG
GACGCCGACAGCAGCGGACTCCACTGGTTGTCTCTAACACCCCCGAAAATTAAACGGGGCTCCACGCCAA
TGGGGCCCATAAACAAAGACAAGTGGCCACTCTTTTTTTTGAAATTGTGGAGTGGGGGCACGCGTCAGCC
CCCACACGCCGCCCTGCGGTTTTGGACTGTAAAATAAGGGTGTAATAACTTGGCTGATTGTAACCCCGCT
AACCACTGCGGTCAAACCACTTGCCCACAAAACCACTAATGGCACCCCGGGGAATACCTGCATAAGTAGG
TGGGCGGGCCAAGATAGGGGCGCGATTGCTGCGATCTGGAGGACAAATTACACACACTTGCGCCTGAGCG
CCAAGCACAGGGTTGTTGGTCCTCATATTCACGAGGTCGCTGAGAGCACGGTGGGCTAATGTTGCCATGG
GTAGCATATACTACCCAAATATCTGGATAGCATATGCTATCCTAATCTATATCTGGGTAGCATAGGCTAT
CCTAATCTATATCTGGGTAGCATATGCTATCCTAATCTATATCTGGGTAGTATATGCTATCCTAATTTAT
ATCTGGGTAGCATAGGCTATCCTAATCTATATCTGGGTAGCATATGCTATCCTAATCTATATCTGGGTAG
TATATGCTATCCTAATCTGTATCCGGGTAGCATATGCTATCCTAATAGAGATTAGGGTAGTATATGCTAT
CCTAATTTATATCTGGGTAGCATATACTACCCAAATATCTGGATAGCATATGCTATCCTAATCTATATCT
GGGTAGCATATGCTATCCTAATCTATATCTGGGTAGCATAGGCTATCCTAATCTATATCTGGGTAGCATA
TGCTATCCTAATCTATATCTGGGTAGTATATGCTATCCTAATTTATATCTGGGTAGCATAGGCTATCCTA
ATCTATATCTGGGTAGCATATGCTATCCTAATCTATATCTGGGTAGTATATGCTATCCTAATCTGTATCC
GGGTAGCATATGCTATCCTCATGATAAGCTGTCAAACATGAGAATTTTCTTGAAGACGAAAGGGCCTCGT
GATACGCCTATTTTTATAGGTTAATGTCATGATAATAATGGTTTCTTAGACGTCAGGTGGCACTTTTCGG
GGAAATGTGCGCGGAACCCCTATTTGTTTATTTTTCTAAATACATTCAAATATGTATCCGCTCATGAGAC
AATAACCCTGATAAATGCTTCAATAATATTGAAAAAGGAAGAGTATGAGTATTCAACATTTCCGTGTCGC
CCTTATTCCCTTTTTTGCGGCATTTTGCCTTCCTGTTTTTGCTCACCCAGAAACGCTGGTGAAAGTAAAA
GATGCTGAAGATCAGTTGGGTGCACGAGTGGGTTACATCGAACTGGATCTCAACAGCGGTAAGATCCTTG
AGAGTTTTCGCCCCGAAGAACGTTTTCCAATGATGAGCACTTTTAAAGTTCTGCTATGTGGCGCGGTATT
ATCCCGTGTTGACGCCGGGCAAGAGCAACTCGGTCGCCGCATACACTATTCTCAGAATGACTTGGTTGAG
TACTCACCAGTCACAGAAAAGCATCTTACGGATGGCATGACAGTAAGAGAATTATGCAGTGCTGCCATAA
CCATGAGTGATAACACTGCGGCCAACTTACTTCTGACAACGATCGGAGGACCGAAGGAGCTAACCGCTTT
TTTGCACAACATGGGGGATCATGTAACTCGCCTTGATCGTTGGGAACCGGAGCTGAATGAAGCCATACCA
AACGACGAGCGTGACACCACGATGCCTGCAGCAATGGCAACAACGTTGCGCAAACTATTAACTGGCGAAC
TACTTACTCTAGCTTCCCGGCAACAATTAATAGACTGGATGGAGGCGGATAAAGTTGCAGGACCACTTCT
GCGCTCGGCCCTTCCGGCTGGCTGGTTTATTGCTGATAAATCTGGAGCCGGTGAGCGTGGGTCTCGCGGT
ATCATTGCAGCACTGGGGCCAGATGGTAAGCCCTCCCGTATCGTAGTTATCTACACGACGGGGAGTCAGG
CAACTATGGATGAACGAAATAGACAGATCGCTGAGATAGGTGCCTCACTGATTAAGCATTGGTAACTGTC
AGACCAAGTTTACTCATATATACTTTAGATTGATTTAAAACTTCATTTTTAATTTAAAAGGATCTAGGTG
AAGATCCTTTTTGATAATCTCATGACCAAAATCCCTTAACGTGAGTTTTCGTTCCACTGAGCGTCAGACC
CCGTAGAAAAGATCAAAGGATCTTCTTGAGATCCTTTTTTTCTGCGCGTAATCTGCTGCTTGCAAACAAA
AAAACCACCGCTACCAGCGGTGGTTTGTTTGCCGGATCAAGAGCTACCAACTCTTTTTCCGAAGGTAACT
GGCTTCAGCAGAGCGCAGATACCAAATACTGTTCTTCTAGTGTAGCCGTAGTTAGGCCACCACTTCAAGA
ACTCTGTAGCACCGCCTACATACCTCGCTCTGCTAATCCTGTTACCAGTGGCTGCTGCCAGTGGCGATAA
GTCGTGTCTTACCGGGTTGGACTCAAGACGATAGTTACCGGATAAGGCGCAGCGGTCGGGCTGAACGGGG
GGTTCGTGCACACAGCCCAGCTTGGAGCGAACGACCTACACCGAACTGAGATACCTACAGCGTGAGCTAT
GAGAAAGCGCCACGCTTCCCGAAGGGAGAAAGGCGGACAGGTATCCGGTAAGCGGCAGGGTCGGAACAGG
AGAGCGCACGAGGGAGCTTCCAGGGGGAAACGCCTGGTATCTTTATAGTCCTGTCGGGTTTCGCCACCTC
TGACTTGAGCGTCGATTTTTGTGATGCTCGTCAGGGGGGCGGAGCCTATGGAAAAACGCCAGCAACGCGG
CCTTTTTACGGTTCCTGGCCTTTTGCTGGCCTTTTGCTCACATGTTCTTTCCTGCGTTATCCCCTGATTC
TGTGGATAACCGTATTACCGCCTTTGAGTGAGCTGATACCGCTCGCCGCAGCCGAACGACCGAGCGCAGC
GAGTCAGTGAGCGAGGAAGCGGAAGAGCGCCCAATACGCAAACCGCCTCTCCCCGCGCGTTGGCCGATTC
ATTAATGCAGCTGGCACGACAGGTTTCCCGACTGGAAAGCGGGCAGTGAGCGCAACGCAATTAATGTGAG
TTAGCTCACTCATTAGGCACCCCAGGCTTTACACTTTATGCTTCCGGCTCGTATGTTGTGTGGAATTGTG
AGCGGATAACAATTTCACACAGGAAACAGCTATGACCATGATTACGCCAAGCTCTAGCTAGAGGTCGACC
AATTCTCATGTTTGACAGCTTATCATCGCAGATCCGGGCAACGTTGTTGCCATTGCTGCAGGCGCAGAAC
TGGTAGGTATGGAAGATCTATACATTGAATCAATATTGGCAATTAGCCATATTAGTCATTGGTTATATAG
CATAAATCAATATTGGCTATTGGCCATTGCATACGTTGTATCTATATCATAATATGTACATTTATATTGG
CTCATGTCCAATATGACCGCCATGTTGACATTGATTATTGACTAGTTATTAATAGTAATCAATTACGGGG
TCATTAGTTCATAGCCCATATATGGAGTTCCGCGTTACATAACTTACGGTAAATGGCCCGCCTGGCTGAC
CGCCCAACGACCCCCGCCCATTGACGTCAATAATGACGTATGTTCCCATAGTAACGCCAATAGGGACTTT
CCATTGACGTCAATGGGTGGAGTATTTACGGTAAACTGCCCACTTGGCAGTACATCAAGTGTATCATATG
CCAAGTCCGCCCCCTATTGACGTCAATGACGGTAAATGGCCCGCCTGGCATTATGCCCAGTACATGACCT
TACGGGACTTTCCTACTTGGCAGTACATCTACGTATTAGTCATCGCTATTACCATGGTGATGCGGTTTTG
GCAGTACACCAATGGGCGTGGATAGCGGTTTGACTCACGGGGATTTCCAAGTCTCCACCCCATTGACGTC
AATGGGAGTTTGTTTTGGCACCAAAATCAACGGGACTTTCCAAAATGTCGTAATAACCCCGCCCCGTTGA
CGCAAATGGGCGGTAGGCGTGTACGGTGGGAGGTCTATATAAGCAGAGCTCGTTTAGTGAACCGTCAGAT
CCTCACTCTCTTCCGCATCGCTGTCTGCGAGGGCCAGCTGTTGGGCTCGCGGTTGAGGACAAACTCTTCG
CGGTCTTTCCAGTACTCTTGGATCGGAAACCCGTCGGCCTCCGAACGGTACTCCGCCACCGAGGGACCTG
AGCGAGTCCGCATCGACCGGATCGGAAAACCTCTCGAGAAAGGCGTCTAACCAGTCACAGTCGCAAGGTA
GGCTGAGCACCGTGGCGGGCGGCAGCGGGTGGCGGTCGGGGTTGTTTCTGGCGGAGGTGCTGCTGATGAT
GTAATTAAAGTAGGCGGTCTTGAGACGGCGGATGGTCGAGGTGAGGTGTGGCAGGCTTGAGATCCAGCTG
TTGGGGTGAGTACTCCCTCTCAAAAGCGGGCATTACTTCTGCGCTAAGATTGTCAGTTTCCAAAAACGAG
GAGGATTTGATATTCACCTGGCCCGATCTGGCCATACACTTGAGTGACAATGACATCCACTTTGCCTTTC
TCTCCACAGGTGTCCACTCCCAGGTCCAAGTTTAAACTGCGGCCGCCACCATGGTGCCCAGAAAGGCCTT
CCTGCTGCTGCTCCTGCTGGGACTGGTGCAGCTGCTGGCCGTGGCTGGCGCCGAGGGCCCTGACGAGGAC
AGCAGCAACCGGGAGAACGCCATCGAGGACGAGGAAGAAGAAGAGGAAGAGGACGACGACGAAGAGGAAG
ATGACCTGGAAGTCAAAGAGGAAAACGGCGTCCTGGTCCTGAACGACGCCAACTTCGACAACTTCGTGGC
CGACAAGGACACCGTGCTGCTGGAATTCTACGCCCCTTGGTGCGGCCACTGCAAGCAGTTCGCCCCCGAG
TACGAGAAGATCGCCAACATCCTGAAGGACAAGGACCCCCCCATCCCCGTGGCCAAGATCGATGCCACCT
CCGCCAGCGTGCTCGCTAGCAGATTCGACGTGTCCGGCTACCCCACCATCAAGATCCTGAAGAAAGGCCA
GGCCGTGGACTACGAGGGCAGCCGGACCCAGGAAGAGATCGTCGCCAAAGTGCGGGAGGTGTCCCAGCCT
GACTGGACCCCCCCTCCTGAAGTGACCCTGGTGCTGACCAAAGAAAACTTCGACGAGGTGGTCAACGACG
CCGACATCATCCTGGTGGAGTTTTACGCTCCTTGGTGTGGGCATTGCAAAAAGCTGGCCCCTGAGTACGA
AAAGGCCGCCAAAGAGCTGTCCAAGCGGAGCCCTCCTATCCCTCTGGCCAAGGTGGACGCCACCGCCGAG
ACAGACCTGGCCAAACGGTTTGACGTGTCTGGCTATCCTACCCTGAAGATCTTCCGGAAGGGCAGACCCT
ACGACTACAACGGCCCCAGAGAAAAGTACGGCATCGTGGACTACATGATCGAGCAGAGCGGCCCTCCCAG
CAAAGAGATCCTGACCCTGAAACAGGTGCAGGAATTTCTGAAGGACGGCGACGACGTGATCATCATCGGC
GTGTTCAAGGGCGAGAGCGACCCCGCCTACCAGCAGTACCAGGACGCCGCCAACAACCTGAGAGAGGACT
ACAAGTTCCACCACACCTTCAGCACCGAGATCGCCAAGTTTCTGAAAGTGTCCCAGGGCCAGCTGGTCGT
GATGCAGCCCGAGAAGTTCCAGAGCAAGTACGAGCCCCGGTCCCACATGATGGACGTGCAGGGCAGCACA
CAGGACAGCGCCATCAAGGACTTCGTGCTGAAGTACGCCCTGCCCCTCGTGGGCCACAGAAAGGTGTCCA
ACGATGCCAAGCGGTACACCAGACGGCCCCTGGTGGTGGTGTACTACAGCGTGGACTTCAGCTTCGACTA
CAGAGCCGCCACCCAGTTCTGGCGGAGCAAGGTGCTGGAAGTGGCCAAGGACTTCCCCGAGTACACCTTC
GCCATTGCCGATGAAGAGGACTACGCCGGCGAAGTGAAGGATCTGGGCCTGAGCGAGAGCGGCGAGGACG
TGAACGCCGCCATCCTGGACGAGAGCGGCAAGAAATTCGCCATGGAACCCGAGGAATTCGACAGCGACAC
CCTGCGGGAGTTCGTGACCGCCTTCAAGAAGGGCAAGCTGAAGCCCGTGATCAAGAGCCAGCCCGTGCCT
AAGAACAACAAAGGCCCCGTGAAGGTGGTCGTGGGCAAGACCTTCGACAGCATCGTGATGGACCCCAAGA
AAGACGTGCTGATCGAGTTCTATGCCCCCTGGTGTGGACACTGTAAACAGCTGGAACCCGTGTACAACTC
CCTGGCCAAGAAGTACAAGGGCCAGAAGGGCCTGGTCATTGCCAAAATGGATGCCACCGCCAACGACGTG
CCCAGCGACAGATACAAGGTGGAGGGCTTCCCTACCATCTACTTCGCCCCCAGCGGCGACAAGAAAAACC
CCGTGAAGTTCGAGGGCGGCGACAGGGATCTGGAACACCTGAGCAAGTTCATCGAGGAACACGCCACCAA
GCTGTCCCGGACCAAAGAGGAACTCGGCGCGCC
