>Addgene plasmid #52071 | PDIA4-bio-His | addgene partial sequence | sequence record 94572 | pMT2-F 5'-TTGCCTTTCTCTCCACAGGT-3'
ACTGCGGCCGCCACCATGGTGCCCAGAAAGGCCTTCCTGCTGCTGCTCCTGCTGGGACTGGTGCAGCTGC
TGGCCGTGGCTGGCGCCGAGGGCCCTGACGAGGACAGCAGCAACCGGGAGAACGCCATCGAGGACGAGGA
AGAAGAAGAGGAAGAGGACGACGACGAAGAGGAAGATGACCTGGAAGTCAAAGAGGAAAACGGCGTCCTG
GTCCTGAACGACGCCAACTTCGACAACTTCGTGGCCGACAAGGACACCGTGCTGCTGGAATTCTACGCCC
CTTGGTGCGGCCACTGCAAGCAGTTCGCCCCCGAGTACGAGAAGATCGCCAACATCCTGAAGGACAAGGA
CCCCCCCATCCCCGTGGCCAAGATCGATGCCACCTCCGCCAGCGTGCTCGCTAGCAGATTCGACGTGTCC
GGCTACCCCACCATCAAGATCCTGAAGAAAGGCCAGGCCGTGGACTACGAGGGCAGCCGGACCCAGGAAG
AGATCGTCGCCAAAGTGCGGGAGGTGTCCCAGCCTGACTGGACCCCCCCTCCTGAAGTGACCCTGGTGCT
GACCAAAGAAAACTTCGACGAGGTGGTCAACGACGCCGACATCATCCTGGTGGAGTTTTACGCTCCTTGG
TGTGGGCATTGCAAAAAGCTGGCCCCTGAGTACGAAAAGGCCGCCAAAGAGCTGTCCAAGCGGAGCCCTC
CTATCCCTCTGGCCAAGGTGGACGCCACCGCCGAGACAGACCTGGCCAAACGGTTTGACGTGTCTGGCTA
TCCTACCCTGAAGATCTTCCGGAAGGGCAGACCCTACGACTACAACGGCCCCAGAGAA
