>Addgene plasmid #52071 | PDIA4-bio-His | addgene partial sequence | sequence record 94791 | rb_glob_PA_term-R 5'-CCCATATGTCCTTCCGAGTG-3'
AATAAATTTCCTTTATTAGCCAGAGGTCGAGGTCGGGGGATCCTTAATTAATCACGTGTCTAGACTCAAT
GGTGGTGATGGTGGTGGGGGCCCAGAGGGGCCAGAGGAGGCAGGTTCCTGTCCCTGTGGTTCCACAGCAT
CTTCTGGGCGTCCAGGATGTGGTGCAGGCTGCCGGAATTCAACCCTTTGGATAAAACCTGGATCTTGGAG
TCCATCTTGACCTCTTCACCTTCACTCAGTAGACATTGCCACACCCCTGCTTCAGGGGCCTGCACTTGAA
TCACTTTCTCCTGCCTGGAGACCCTGGCCTCCTGATTCTCCTGCTTCAAGATCAGTCTCATCTTGGGTGA
GGTGGGTCCCATCACCTCACAGGTCAAAGTGTTGCTGTCGGGCTGAGTCACTTTCATCACCACCAGGTTC
ACTTCCTGATACAGTATCCCTCTGTCCAGAGTCAGGGTCAGGTTGCCAGAACCAGCAAACTGAAGGGAGA
CCTGGGGTATCTGAAGGGTGAGTGGGAGCGTTTCGGACAGCTGGAACTTGGGGTTGCTAGTAGACTTCTG
CACAGACACCTTTTGGTTCTTTAGGGAGAAGGTGATCCAGGACTGGGAAGAAGGAGCCTTCTCTGCCTTC
CATCTCAACTCTCCCTGCAGGCTTTCCTCTCCAAGGTTGAGTGGGAAGGAGAACTCCGCTGACTCCCCCT
CACTCTTATAGGCCGTGATGGAGGTCGACGGCGCGCCGAGTTCCTCTTTGGTCCGGGACAGCTTGGTGGC
GTGTTCCTCGATGAACTTGCTCAGGTGTTCCAGATCCCTGTCGCCGCCCTCGAACTTCACGGGGTT
